Addgene plasmid #46402: pGEX Abl-SH2
Depositing lab: Bruce Mayer. Depositing organization: University of Connecticut Health Center. Publication: High-throughput phosphotyrosine profiling using SH2 domains. Machida K, Thompson CM, Dierck K, Jablonowski K, Karkkainen S, Liu B, Zhang H, Nash PD, Newman DK, Nollau P, Pawson T, Renkema GH, Saksela K, Schiller MR, Shin DG, Mayer BJ. Mol Cell. 2007 Jun 22;26(6):899-915. 10.1016/j.molcel.2007.05.031 PubMed 17588523.
Backbone
  Vector backbone: pGEX6P1
  Backbone manufacturer: GE Healthcare Biosciences
  Backbone size w/o insert (bp): 4900
  Vector type: Bacterial Expression
Growth in bacteria
  Bacterial resistance: Ampicillin, 100 μg/mL
  Growth temperature: 37°C
  Growth strain: DH5alpha
  Copy number: Low Copy
Gene/Insert
  Gene/Insert name: Abl (alt names: ABL1; ABL; JTK7; p150; c-ABL; v-abl; bcr/abl; ABL1)
  Species: H. sapiens (human)
  Insert size (bp): 331
  Mutation: contains amino acids 120-225
  Entrez Gene: ABL1 (a.k.a. ABL, BCR-ABL, CHDSKM, JTK7, bcr/abl, c-ABL, c-ABL1, p150, v-abl)
  Promoter: Tac
  Tag / fusion protein: GST (N terminal on backbone); PreScission (N terminal on backbone)
  Cloning method: Restriction Enzyme; 5′ cloning site BamHI (not destroyed); 3′ cloning site EcoRI (not destroyed)
  Sequencing primers: 5′ pGEX-5; 3′ pGEX-3
Terms and licenses: Academic/Nonprofit Terms; Industry Terms: Not Available to Industry
Depositor comments: The molecular weight of the GST fusion protein is approximately 37 kDa
How to cite: pGEX Abl-SH2 was a gift from Bruce Mayer (Addgene plasmid # 46402 ; http://n2t.net/addgene:46402 ; RRID:Addgene_46402)
