[The description below was written by a language model from this plasmid's Addgene catalogue record and pLannotate feature annotations shown in this document.]
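Description:
pGEX Abl-SH2 is a bacterial expression plasmid built on the pGEX6P1 backbone for producing the SH2 domain of human ABL1 as a glutathione S-transferase fusion in E. coli. It replicates from a ColE1/pMB1-type origin and is selected with ampicillin through the β-lactamase (AmpR) gene. The catalogue lists it as low copy, although the automated annotation labels the origin generically as high-copy and finds only fragments of rop and the pBR322 bom region. The full depositor sequence is about 5.3 kb, consistent with a roughly 4.9 kb backbone plus a 331 bp insert.

Expression is driven by the tac promoter, a strong trp/lac hybrid, followed by a lac operator. The plasmid also carries lacI under the lacIq promoter, so the repressor is supplied in cis and transcription stays repressed until it is induced with IPTG. The open reading frame begins with Schistosoma japonicum GST and continues through a PreScission protease cleavage site contributed by the backbone. It then runs into the ABL1 fragment encoding amino acids 120–225, which was cloned between BamHI and EcoRI sites that are both retained. The annotation tool matched this insert to the viral Abl homologue from a feline sarcoma virus, which reflects sequence similarity; the catalogue states that the insert is human. The depositor gives the fusion protein's mass as approximately 37 kDa. A leftover lac promoter/operator and lacZα segment downstream of lacI is part of the backbone.

GST allows affinity purification on glutathione resin, and the PreScission site permits release of the isolated SH2 domain. The associated publication concerns high-throughput phosphotyrosine profiling with SH2 domains, so the purified fusion is probably meant as a binding probe for tyrosine-phosphorylated proteins.
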