Features (pLannotate 1.2.2; 17 found; start..end, strand, type, name):
      6..107     -  CDS            yciV (fragment): RNAAM_ECOLI - Also known as trpH From Escherichia coli (strain K12).
    183..211     +  promoter       tac promoter: strong E. coli promoter; hybrid between the trp and lac UV5 promoters
    219..235     +  protein_bind   lac operator: The lac repressor binds to the lac operator to inhibit transcription in E. coli. This inhibition can be relieved by adding lactose or isopropyl-β-D-thiogalactopyranoside (IPTG). lac repressor encoded by lacI
    258..911     +  CDS            GST26_SCHJA: Experimental evidence at protein level: Swiss-Prot protein existence level 1. GST isoenzymes appear to play a central role in the parasite detoxification system. Other functions are also suspected including a role in increasing the solubility of haematin in the parasite gut. From Schistosoma japonicum (Blood fluke).
    951..1268    +  CDS            ABL (fragment): ABL_FSVHY - Experimental evidence at transcript level: Swiss-Prot protein existence level 2. From Feline sarcoma virus (strain Hardy-Zuckerman 2).
   1308..1347    +  CDS            rop (fragment): Rop protein, which maintains plasmids at low copy number; rop
   1449..1489    +  misc_feature   bom (fragment): basis of mobility region from pBR322
   1594..1698    +  promoter       AmpR promoter: bla
   1699..2559    +  CDS            AmpR: β-lactamase; bla; confers resistance to ampicillin, carbenicillin, and related antibiotics
   2730..3318    +  rep_origin     ori: high-copy-number ColE1/pMB1/pBR322/pUC origin of replication
   3504..3555    -  misc_feature   bom (fragment): basis of mobility region from pBR322
   3562..3639    +  promoter       lacIq promoter: lacI (mutant); In the lacIq allele, a single base change in the promoter boosts expression of the lacI gene about 10-fold.
   3640..4722    +  CDS            lacI: lac repressor; lacI; The lac repressor binds to the lac operator to inhibit transcription in E. coli. This inhibition can be relieved by adding lactose or isopropyl-β-D-thiogalactopyranoside (IPTG).
   4735..4756    +  protein_bind   CAP binding site: CAP binding activates transcription in the presence of cAMP. E. coli catabolite activator protein
   4771..4801    +  promoter       lac promoter: promoter for the E. coli lac operon
   4809..4825    +  protein_bind   lac operator: The lac repressor binds to the lac operator to inhibit transcription in E. coli. This inhibition can be relieved by adding lactose or isopropyl-β-D-thiogalactopyranoside (IPTG). lac repressor encoded by lacI
   4845..5018    +  CDS            lacZα: LacZα fragment of β-galactosidase; lacZ fragment
>Addgene plasmid #46402 | pGEX Abl-SH2 | depositor full sequence | sequence record 65525 | Full Sequence
ACGTTATCGACTGCACGGTGCACCAATGCTTCTGGCGTCAGGCAGCCATCGGAAGCTGTGGTATGGCTGT
GCAGGTCGTAAATCACTGCATAATTCGTGTCGCTCAAGGCGCACTCCCGTTCTGGATAATGTTTTTTGCG
CCGACATCATAACGGTTCTGGCAAATATTCTGAAATGAGCTGTTGACAATTAATCATCGGCTCGTATAAT
GTGTGGAATTGTGAGCGGATAACAATTTCACACAGGAAACAGTATTCATGTCCCCTATACTAGGTTATTG
GAAAATTAAGGGCCTTGTGCAACCCACTCGACTTCTTTTGGAATATCTTGAAGAAAAATATGAAGAGCAT
TTGTATGAGCGCGATGAAGGTGATAAATGGCGAAACAAAAAGTTTGAATTGGGTTTGGAGTTTCCCAATC
TTCCTTATTATATTGATGGTGATGTTAAATTAACACAGTCTATGGCCATCATACGTTATATAGCTGACAA
GCACAACATGTTGGGTGGTTGTCCAAAAGAGCGTGCAGAGATTTCAATGCTTGAAGGAGCGGTTTTGGAT
ATTAGATACGGTGTTTCGAGAATTGCATATAGTAAAGACTTTGAAACTCTCAAAGTTGATTTTCTTAGCA
AGCTACCTGAAATGCTGAAAATGTTCGAAGATCGTTTATGTCATAAAACATATTTAAATGGTGATCATGT
AACCCATCCTGACTTCATGTTGTATGACGCTCTTGATGTTGTTTTATACATGGACCCAATGTGCCTGGAT
GCGTTCCCAAAATTAGTTTGTTTTAAAAAACGTATTGAAGCTATCCCACAAATTGATAAGTACTTGAAAT
CCAGCAAGTATATAGCATGGCCTTTGCAGGGCTGGCAAGCCACGTTTGGTGGTGGCGACCATCCTCCAAA
ATCGGATCTGGAAGTTCTGTTCCAGGGGCCCCTGGGATCCAACAGTCTGGAGAAACACTCCTGGTACCAT
GGGCCTGTGTCCCGCAATGCCGCTGAGTATCTGCTGAGCAGCGGGATCAATGGCAGCTTCTTGGTGCGTG
AGAGTGAGAGCAGTCCTGGCCAGAGGTCCATCTCGCTGAGATACGAAGGGAGGGTGTACCATTACAGGAT
CAACACTGCTTCTGATGGCAAGCTCTACGTCTCCTCCGAGAGCCGCTTCAACACCCTGGCCGAGTTGGTT
CATCATCATTCAACGGTGGCCGACGGGCTCATCACCACGCTCCATTATCCAGCCCCAAAGCGCAACAAGC
CCACTGTCGGAATTCTATGAGCGGCCGCATCGTGACTGACTGACGATCTGCCTCGCGCGTTTCGGTGATG
ACGGTGAAAACCTCTGACACATGCAGCTCCCGGAGACGGTCACAGCTTGTCTGTAAGCGGATGCCGGGAG
CAGACAAGCCCGTCAGGGCGCGTCAGCGGGTGTTGGCGGGTGTCGGGGCGCAGCCATGACCCAGTCACGT
AGCGATAGCGGAGTGTATAATTCTTGAAGACGAAAGGGCCTCGTGATACGCCTATTTTTATAGGTTAATG
TCATGATAATAATGGTTTCTTAGACGTCAGGTGGCACTTTTCGGGGAAATGTGCGCGGAACCCCTATTTG
TTTATTTTTCTAAATACATTCAAATATGTATCCGCTCATGAGACAATAACCCTGATAAATGCTTCAATAA
TATTGAAAAAGGAAGAGTATGAGTATTCAACATTTCCGTGTCGCCCTTATTCCCTTTTTTGCGGCATTTT
GCCTTCCTGTTTTTGCTCACCCAGAAACGCTGGTGAAAGTAAAAGATGCTGAAGATCAGTTGGGTGCACG
AGTGGGTTACATCGAACTGGATCTCAACAGCGGTAAGATCCTTGAGAGTTTTCGCCCCGAAGAACGTTTT
CCAATGATGAGCACTTTTAAAGTTCTGCTATGTGGCGCGGTATTATCCCGTGTTGACGCCGGGCAAGAGC
AACTCGGTCGCCGCATACACTATTCTCAGAATGACTTGGTTGAGTACTCACCAGTCACAGAAAAGCATCT
TACGGATGGCATGACAGTAAGAGAATTATGCAGTGCTGCCATAACCATGAGTGATAACACTGCGGCCAAC
TTACTTCTGACAACGATCGGAGGACCGAAGGAGCTAACCGCTTTTTTGCACAACATGGGGGATCATGTAA
CTCGCCTTGATCGTTGGGAACCGGAGCTGAATGAAGCCATACCAAACGACGAGCGTGACACCACGATGCC
TGCAGCAATGGCAACAACGTTGCGCAAACTATTAACTGGCGAACTACTTACTCTAGCTTCCCGGCAACAA
TTAATAGACTGGATGGAGGCGGATAAAGTTGCAGGACCACTTCTGCGCTCGGCCCTTCCGGCTGGCTGGT
TTATTGCTGATAAATCTGGAGCCGGTGAGCGTGGGTCTCGCGGTATCATTGCAGCACTGGGGCCAGATGG
TAAGCCCTCCCGTATCGTAGTTATCTACACGACGGGGAGTCAGGCAACTATGGATGAACGAAATAGACAG
ATCGCTGAGATAGGTGCCTCACTGATTAAGCATTGGTAACTGTCAGACCAAGTTTACTCATATATACTTT
AGATTGATTTAAAACTTCATTTTTAATTTAAAAGGATCTAGGTGAAGATCCTTTTTGATAATCTCATGAC
CAAAATCCCTTAACGTGAGTTTTCGTTCCACTGAGCGTCAGACCCCGTAGAAAAGATCAAAGGATCTTCT
TGAGATCCTTTTTTTCTGCGCGTAATCTGCTGCTTGCAAACAAAAAAACCACCGCTACCAGCGGTGGTTT
GTTTGCCGGATCAAGAGCTACCAACTCTTTTTCCGAAGGTAACTGGCTTCAGCAGAGCGCAGATACCAAA
TACTGTCCTTCTAGTGTAGCCGTAGTTAGGCCACCACTTCAAGAACTCTGTAGCACCGCCTACATACCTC
GCTCTGCTAATCCTGTTACCAGTGGCTGCTGCCAGTGGCGATAAGTCGTGTCTTACCGGGTTGGACTCAA
GACGATAGTTACCGGATAAGGCGCAGCGGTCGGGCTGAACGGGGGGTTCGTGCACACAGCCCAGCTTGGA
GCGAACGACCTACACCGAACTGAGATACCTACAGCGTGAGCTATGAGAAAGCGCCACGCTTCCCGAAGGG
AGAAAGGCGGACAGGTATCCGGTAAGCGGCAGGGTCGGAACAGGAGAGCGCACGAGGGAGCTTCCAGGGG
GAAACGCCTGGTATCTTTATAGTCCTGTCGGGTTTCGCCACCTCTGACTTGAGCGTCGATTTTTGTGATG
CTCGTCAGGGGGGCGGAGCCTATGGAAAAACGCCAGCAACGCGGCCTTTTTACGGTTCCTGGCCTTTTGC
TGGCCTTTTGCTCACATGTTCTTTCCTGCGTTATCCCCTGATTCTGTGGATAACCGTATTACCGCCTTTG
AGTGAGCTGATACCGCTCGCCGCAGCCGAACGACCGAGCGCAGCGAGTCAGTGAGCGAGGAAGCGGAAGA
GCGCCTGATGCGGTATTTTCTCCTTACGCATCTGTGCGGTATTTCACACCGCATAAATTCCGACACCATC
GAATGGTGCAAAACCTTTCGCGGTATGGCATGATAGCGCCCGGAAGAGAGTCAATTCAGGGTGGTGAATG
TGAAACCAGTAACGTTATACGATGTCGCAGAGTATGCCGGTGTCTCTTATCAGACCGTTTCCCGCGTGGT
GAACCAGGCCAGCCACGTTTCTGCGAAAACGCGGGAAAAAGTGGAAGCGGCGATGGCGGAGCTGAATTAC
ATTCCCAACCGCGTGGCACAACAACTGGCGGGCAAACAGTCGTTGCTGATTGGCGTTGCCACCTCCAGTC
TGGCCCTGCACGCGCCGTCGCAAATTGTCGCGGCGATTAAATCTCGCGCCGATCAACTGGGTGCCAGCGT
GGTGGTGTCGATGGTAGAACGAAGCGGCGTCGAAGCCTGTAAAGCGGCGGTGCACAATCTTCTCGCGCAA
CGCGTCAGTGGGCTGATCATTAACTATCCGCTGGATGACCAGGATGCCATTGCTGTGGAAGCTGCCTGCA
CTAATGTTCCGGCGTTATTTCTTGATGTCTCTGACCAGACACCCATCAACAGTATTATTTTCTCCCATGA
AGACGGTACGCGACTGGGCGTGGAGCATCTGGTCGCATTGGGTCACCAGCAAATCGCGCTGTTAGCGGGC
CCATTAAGTTCTGTCTCGGCGCGTCTGCGTCTGGCTGGCTGGCATAAATATCTCACTCGCAATCAAATTC
AGCCGATAGCGGAACGGGAAGGCGACTGGAGTGCCATGTCCGGTTTTCAACAAACCATGCAAATGCTGAA
TGAGGGCATCGTTCCCACTGCGATGCTGGTTGCCAACGATCAGATGGCGCTGGGCGCAATGCGCGCCATT
ACCGAGTCCGGGCTGCGCGTTGGTGCGGATATCTCGGTAGTGGGATACGACGATACCGAAGACAGCTCAT
GTTATATCCCGCCGTCAACCACCATCAAACAGGATTTTCGCCTGCTGGGGCAAACCAGCGTGGACCGCTT
GCTGCAACTCTCTCAGGGCCAGGCGGTGAAGGGCAATCAGCTGTTGCCCGTCTCACTGGTGAAAAGAAAA
ACCACCCTGGCGCCCAATACGCAAACCGCCTCTCCCCGCGCGTTGGCCGATTCATTAATGCAGCTGGCAC
GACAGGTTTCCCGACTGGAAAGCGGGCAGTGAGCGCAACGCAATTAATGTGAGTTAGCTCACTCATTAGG
CACCCCAGGCTTTACACTTTATGCTTCCGGCTCGTATGTTGTGTGGAATTGTGAGCGGATAACAATTTCA
CACAGGAAACAGCTATGACCATGATTACGGATTCACTGGCCGTCGTTTTACAACGTCGTGACTGGGAAAA
CCCTGGCGTTACCCAACTTAATCGCCTTGCAGCACATCCCCCTTTCGCCAGCTGGCGTAATAGCGAAGAG
GCCCGCACCGATCGCCCTTCCCAACAGTTGCGCAGCCTGAATGGCGAATGGCGCTTTGCCTGGTTTCCGG
CACCAGAAGCGGTGCCGGAAAGCTGGCTGGAGTGCGATCTTCCTGAGGCCGATACTGTCGTCGTCCCCTC
AAACTGGCAGATGCACGGTTACGATGCGCCCATCTACACCAACGTAACCTATCCCATTACGGTCAATCCG
CCGTTTGTTCCCACGGAGAATCCGACGGGTTGTTACTCGCTCACATTTAATGTTGATGAAAGCTGGCTAC
AGGAAGGCCAGACGCGAATTATTTTTGATGGCGTTGGAATT
