>Addgene plasmid #46402 | pGEX Abl-SH2 | depositor partial sequence | sequence record 65526 | Insert sequence
GGATCCAACAGTCTGGAGAAACACTCCTGGTACCATGGGCCTGTGTCCCGCAATGCCGCTGAGTATCTGC
TGAGCAGCGGGATCAATGGCAGCTTCTTGGTGCGTGAGAGTGAGAGCAGTCCTGGCCAGAGGTCCATCTC
GCTGAGATACGAAGGGAGGGTGTACCATTACAGGATCAACACTGCTTCTGATGGCAAGCTCTACGTCTCC
TCCGAGAGCCGCTTCAACACCCTGGCCGAGTTGGTTCATCATCATTCAACGGTGGCCGACGGGCTCATCA
CCACGCTCCATTATCCAGCCCCAAAGCGCAACAAGCCCACTGTCGGAATTC
