>Addgene plasmid #46402 | pGEX Abl-SH2 | addgene partial sequence | sequence record 67980 | pGEX5
AGTTCTGTTCCAGGGGCCCCTGGGATCCAACAGTCTGGAGAAACACTCCTGGTACCATGGGCCTGTGTCC
CGCAATGCCGCTGAGTATCTGCTGAGCAGCGGGATCAATGGCAGCTTCTTGGTGCGTGAGAGTGAGAGCA
GTCCTGGCCAGAGGTCCATCTCGCTGAGATACGAAGGGAGGGTGTACCATTACAGGATCAACACTGCTTC
TGATGGCAAGCTCTACGTCTCCTCCGAGAGCCGCTTCAACACCCTGGCCGAGTTGGTTCATCATCATTCA
ACGGTGGCCGACGGGCTCATCACCACGCTCCATTATCCAGCCCCAAAGCGCAACAAGCCCACTGTCGGAA
TTCTATGAGCGGCCGCATCGTGACTGACTGACGATCTGCCTCGCGCGTTTCGGTGATGACGGTGAAAACC
TCTGACACATGCAGCTCCCGGAGACGGTCACAGCTTGTCTGTAAGCGGATGCCGGGAGCAGACAAGCCCG
TCAGGGCGCGTCAGCGGGTGTTGGCGGGTGTCGGGGCGCAGCCATGACCCAGTCACGTAGCGATAGCGGA
GTGTATAATTCTTGAAGACGAAAGGGCCTCGTGATACGCCTATTTTTATAGGTTAATGTCATGATAATAA
TGGTTTCTTAGACGTCAGGTGGCACTTTTCGGGGAAATGTGCGCGGAACCCCTATTTGTTTATTTTTCTA
AATACATTCAAATATGTATCCGCTCATGAGACAATAACCCTGATAAATGCTTCAATAATATTGAAAAAGG
AAGAGTATGAGTATTCAACATTTCCGTGTCGCCCTTATTCCCTTTTTTGCGGCATTTTGCCTTCCTGTTT
TTGCTCACCCAGAAACGCTGGTGAAAGTAAAAGATGCTGAAGATCAGTTGGG
